Addgene plasmid #79428: pcDNA3/hArf5(Q71L)-HA
Purpose: Expresses C-terminally HA-tagged Arf5(Q71L) in mammalian cells
Depositing lab: Kazuhisa Nakayama. Depositing organization: Kyoto University, Graduate School of Pharmaceutical Sciences. Publication: Class I Arfs (Arf1 and Arf3) and Arf6 are localized to the Flemming body and play important roles in cytokinesis. Hanai A, Ohgi M, Yagi C, Ueda T, Shin HW, Nakayama K. J Biochem. 2016 Feb;159(2):201-8. doi: 10.1093/jb/mvv088. Epub 2015 Sep 1. PubMed 26330566.
Backbone
  Vector backbone: pcDNA3
  Backbone manufacturer: Invitrogen
  Vector type: Mammalian Expression
  Selectable markers: Neomycin (select with G418)
Growth in bacteria
  Bacterial resistance: Ampicillin, 100 μg/mL
  Growth temperature: 37°C
  Growth strain: DH5alpha
  Copy number: Unknown
Gene/Insert
  Gene/Insert name: Arf5
  Species: H. sapiens (human)
  Mutation: changed Glutamine 71 to Leucine
  Entrez Gene: ARF5
  Tag / fusion protein: HA (C terminal on backbone)
Terms and licenses: Academic/Nonprofit Terms; Industry Terms: Not Available to Industry
How to cite: pcDNA3/hArf5(Q71L)-HA was a gift from Kazuhisa Nakayama (Addgene plasmid # 79428 ; http://n2t.net/addgene:79428 ; RRID:Addgene_79428)
