[The description below was written by a language model from this plasmid's Addgene catalogue record and pLannotate feature annotations shown in this document.]
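Description:
pcDNA3/hArf5(Q71L)-HA is a mammalian expression plasmid of about 6 kb built on the Invitrogen pcDNA3 backbone. It carries the human ARF5 coding sequence with glutamine 71 changed to leucine and a C-terminal HA epitope tag supplied by the backbone. The insert sits downstream of the human cytomegalovirus immediate-early enhancer and promoter and is terminated by the bovine growth hormone polyadenylation signal, an arrangement that gives strong constitutive transcription in transfected mammalian cells. T7 and SP6 phage promoters flank the cloning region. The HA tag is not annotated separately in the feature table, but a short gap between the end of the ARF5 reading frame and the remaining polylinker is consistent with its stated position. A very short hit labelled as an HIV-1 LTR fragment just after the CMV promoter is most likely an annotation artefact rather than a functional viral element.

In bacteria the plasmid replicates from a high-copy ColE1/pUC-type origin and is selected with ampicillin through the β-lactamase gene. An f1 origin is also present, which permits single-stranded DNA production. For mammalian cells, an SV40 early promoter drives the neomycin phosphotransferase gene, followed by an SV40 polyadenylation signal, which allows G418 selection of stable transfectants. In Arf-family small GTPases, the equivalent glutamine-to-leucine substitution is generally used to impair GTP hydrolysis and lock the protein in its active, GTP-bound state, although the record itself states only the mutation. The associated study examined Arf GTPase localization and function during cytokinesis. The construct therefore suits expressing the mutant Arf5 and detecting it with anti-HA antibodies in localization or functional experiments.
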