Features (pLannotate 1.2.2; 22 found; start..end, strand, type, name):
    156..485     +  promoter       SV40 promoter: SV40 enhancer and early promoter
    552..1343    +  CDS            neo: KKA2_KLEPN - Also known as kan, nptII. Experimental evidence at protein level: Swiss-Prot protein existence level 1. Resistance to kanamycin, neomycin, paromomycin, ribostamycin, butirosin and gentamicin B. From Klebsiella pneumoniae.
   1367..1525    +  CDS            ble (fragment): BLE_KLEPN - Experimental evidence at protein level: Swiss-Prot protein existence level 1. Binding protein with a strong affinity to the bleomycin family of antibiotics. Binds to CL990; an antimitotic-antibiotic compound. From Klebsiella pneumoniae.
   1520..1641    +  polyA_signal   SV40 poly(A) signal: SV40 polyadenylation signal
   1714..1730    -  protein_bind   lac operator: The lac repressor binds to the lac operator to inhibit transcription in E. coli. This inhibition can be relieved by adding lactose or isopropyl-β-D-thiogalactopyranoside (IPTG). lac repressor encoded by lacI
   1738..1768    -  promoter       lac promoter: promoter for the E. coli lac operon
   1783..1804    -  protein_bind   CAP binding site: CAP binding activates transcription in the presence of cAMP. E. coli catabolite activator protein
   1817..1909    -  CDS            lacI (fragment): lac repressor; lacI; The lac repressor binds to the lac operator to inhibit transcription in E. coli. This inhibition can be relieved by adding lactose or isopropyl-β-D-thiogalactopyranoside (IPTG).
   2092..2680    -  rep_origin     ori: high-copy-number ColE1/pMB1/pBR322/pUC origin of replication
   2851..3711    -  CDS            AmpR: β-lactamase; bla; confers resistance to ampicillin, carbenicillin, and related antibiotics
   3712..3816    -  promoter       AmpR promoter: bla
   3875..3927    -  misc_feature   bom (fragment): basis of mobility region from pBR322
   4082..4461    +  enhancer       CMV enhancer: human cytomegalovirus immediate early enhancer
   4462..4665    +  promoter       CMV promoter: human cytomegalovirus (CMV) immediate early promoter
   4661..4694    +  LTR            5' LTR (truncated) (fragment): truncated 5' long terminal repeat (LTR) from HIV-1
   4710..4728    +  promoter       T7 promoter: promoter for bacteriophage T7 RNA polymerase
   4766..5305    +  CDS            ARF5: ARF5_HUMAN - Experimental evidence at protein level: Swiss-Prot protein existence level 1. (Microbial infection) Functions as an allosteric activator of the cholera toxin catalytic subunit, an ADP-ribosyltransferase. From Homo sapiens (Human).
   5341..5358    -  misc_feature   MCS (fragment): pBluescript multiple cloning site
   5367..5385    -  promoter       SP6 promoter: promoter for bacteriophage SP6 RNA polymerase
   5411..5635    +  polyA_signal   bGH poly(A) signal: bovine growth hormone polyadenylation signal
   5639..5660    +  promoter       SV40 promoter (fragment): SV40 enhancer and early promoter
   5681..142     +  rep_origin     f1 ori (across the origin) (sequence partly withheld): f1 bacteriophage origin of replication; arrow indicates direction of (+) strand synthesis
>Addgene plasmid #79428 | pcDNA3/hArf5(Q71L)-HA | addgene full sequence | sequence record 176240 | Addgene NGS Result
TTCTTT
[37 nt withheld, positions 7-43]
ACCCTATCTCGGTCTATTCTTTTGATTTATAAGGGATTTTGCCGATTTCGGCCTATTGGTTAAAAAATGA
GCTGATTTAACAAAAATTTAACGCGAATTAATTCTGTGGAATGTGTGTCAGTTAGGGTGTGGAAAGTCCC
CAGGCTCCCCAGCAGGCAGAAGTATGCAAAGCATGCATCTCAATTAGTCAGCAACCAGGTGTGGAAAGTC
CCCAGGCTCCCCAGCAGGCAGAAGTATGCAAAGCATGCATCTCAATTAGTCAGCAACCATAGTCCCGCCC
CTAACTCCGCCCATCCCGCCCCTAACTCCGCCCAGTTCCGCCCATTCTCCGCCCCATGGCTGACTAATTT
TTTTTATTTATGCAGAGGCCGAGGCCGCCTCTGCCTCTGAGCTATTCCAGAAGTAGTGAGGAGGCTTTTT
TGGAGGCCTAGGCTTTTGCAAAAAGCTCCCGGGAGCTTGTATATCCATTTTCGGATCTGATCAAGAGACA
GGATGAGGATCGTTTCGCATGATTGAACAAGATGGATTGCACGCAGGTTCTCCGGCCGCTTGGGTGGAGA
GGCTATTCGGCTATGACTGGGCACAACAGACAATCGGCTGCTCTGATGCCGCCGTGTTCCGGCTGTCAGC
GCAGGGGCGCCCGGTTCTTTTTGTCAAGACCGACCTGTCCGGTGCCCTGAATGAACTGCAGGACGAGGCA
GCGCGGCTATCGTGGCTGGCCACGACGGGCGTTCCTTGCGCAGCTGTGCTCGACGTTGTCACTGAAGCGG
GAAGGGACTGGCTGCTATTGGGCGAAGTGCCGGGGCAGGATCTCCTGTCATCTCACCTTGCTCCTGCCGA
GAAAGTATCCATCATGGCTGATGCAATGCGGCGGCTGCATACGCTTGATCCGGCTACCTGCCCATTCGAC
CACCAAGCGAAACATCGCATCGAGCGAGCACGTACTCGGATGGAAGCCGGTCTTGTCGATCAGGATGATC
TGGACGAAGAGCATCAGGGGCTCGCGCCAGCCGAACTGTTCGCCAGGCTCAAGGCGCGCATGCCCGACGG
CGAGGATCTCGTCGTGACCCATGGCGATGCCTGCTTGCCGAATATCATGGTGGAAAATGGCCGCTTTTCT
GGATTCATCGACTGTGGCCGGCTGGGTGTGGCGGACCGCTATCAGGACATAGCGTTGGCTACCCGTGATA
TTGCTGAAGAGCTTGGCGGCGAATGGGCTGACCGCTTCCTCGTGCTTTACGGTATCGCCGCTCCCGATTC
GCAGCGCATCGCCTTCTATCGCCTTCTTGACGAGTTCTTCTGAGCGGGACTCTGGGGTTCGAAATGACCG
ACCAAGCGACGCCCAACCTGCCATCACGAGATTTCGATTCCACCGCCGCCTTCTATGAAAGGTTGGGCTT
CGGAATCGTTTTCCGGGACGCCGGCTGGATGATCCTCCAGCGCGGGGATCTCATGCTGGAGTTCTTCGCC
CACCCCAACTTGTTTATTGCAGCTTATAATGGTTACAAATAAAGCAATAGCATCACAAATTTCACAAATA
AAGCATTTTTTTCACTGCATTCTAGTTGTGGTTTGTCCAAACTCATCAATGTATCTTATCATGTCTGTAT
ACCGTCGACCTCTAGCTAGAGCTTGGCGTAATCATGGTCATAGCTGTTTCCTGTGTGAAATTGTTATCCG
CTCACAATTCCACACAACATACGAGCCGGAAGCATAAAGTGTAAAGCCTGGGGTGCCTAATGAGTGAGCT
AACTCACATTAATTGCGTTGCGCTCACTGCCCGCTTTCCAGTCGGGAAACCTGTCGTGCCAGCTGCATTA
ATGAATCGGCCAACGCGCGGGGAGAGGCGGTTTGCGTATTGGGCGCTCTTCCGCTTCCTCGCTCACTGAC
TCGCTGCGCTCGGTCGTTCGGCTGCGGCGAGCGGTATCAGCTCACTCAAAGGCGGTAATACGGTTATCCA
CAGAATCAGGGGATAACGCAGGAAAGAACATGTGAGCAAAAGGCCAGCAAAAGGCCAGGAACCGTAAAAA
GGCCGCGTTGCTGGCGTTTTTCCATAGGCTCCGCCCCCCTGACGAGCATCACAAAAATCGACGCTCAAGT
CAGAGGTGGCGAAACCCGACAGGACTATAAAGATACCAGGCGTTTCCCCCTGGAAGCTCCCTCGTGCGCT
CTCCTGTTCCGACCCTGCCGCTTACCGGATACCTGTCCGCCTTTCTCCCTTCGGGAAGCGTGGCGCTTTC
TCATAGCTCACGCTGTAGGTATCTCAGTTCGGTGTAGGTCGTTCGCTCCAAGCTGGGCTGTGTGCACGAA
CCCCCCGTTCAGCCCGACCGCTGCGCCTTATCCGGTAACTATCGTCTTGAGTCCAACCCGGTAAGACACG
ACTTATCGCCACTGGCAGCAGCCACTGGTAACAGGATTAGCAGAGCGAGGTATGTAGGCGGTGCTACAGA
GTTCTTGAAGTGGTGGCCTAACTACGGCTACACTAGAAGAACAGTATTTGGTATCTGCGCTCTGCTGAAG
CCAGTTACCTTCGGAAAAAGAGTTGGTAGCTCTTGATCCGGCAAACAAACCACCGCTGGTAGCGGTGGTT
TTTTTGTTTGCAAGCAGCAGATTACGCGCAGAAAAAAAGGATCTCAAGAAGATCCTTTGATCTTTTCTAC
GGGGTCTGACGCTCAGTGGAACGAAAACTCACGTTAAGGGATTTTGGTCATGAGATTATCAAAAAGGATC
TTCACCTAGATCCTTTTAAATTAAAAATGAAGTTTTAAATCAATCTAAAGTATATATGAGTAAACTTGGT
CTGACAGTTACCAATGCTTAATCAGTGAGGCACCTATCTCAGCGATCTGTCTATTTCGTTCATCCATAGT
TGCCTGACTCCCCGTCGTGTAGATAACTACGATACGGGAGGGCTTACCATCTGGCCCCAGTGCTGCAATG
ATACCGCGAGACCCACGCTCACCGGCTCCAGATTTATCAGCAATAAACCAGCCAGCCGGAAGGGCCGAGC
GCAGAAGTGGTCCTGCAACTTTATCCGCCTCCATCCAGTCTATTAATTGTTGCCGGGAAGCTAGAGTAAG
TAGTTCGCCAGTTAATAGTTTGCGCAACGTTGTTGCCATTGCTACAGGCATCGTGGTGTCACGCTCGTCG
TTTGGTATGGCTTCATTCAGCTCCGGTTCCCAACGATCAAGGCGAGTTACATGATCCCCCATGTTGTGCA
AAAAAGCGGTTAGCTCCTTCGGTCCTCCGATCGTTGTCAGAAGTAAGTTGGCCGCAGTGTTATCACTCAT
GGTTATGGCAGCACTGCATAATTCTCTTACTGTCATGCCATCCGTAAGATGCTTTTCTGTGACTGGTGAG
TACTCAACCAAGTCATTCTGAGAATAGTGTATGCGGCGACCGAGTTGCTCTTGCCCGGCGTCAATACGGG
ATAATACCGCGCCACATAGCAGAACTTTAAAAGTGCTCATCATTGGAAAACGTTCTTCGGGGCGAAAACT
CTCAAGGATCTTACCGCTGTTGAGATCCAGTTCGATGTAACCCACTCGTGCACCCAACTGATCTTCAGCA
TCTTTTACTTTCACCAGCGTTTCTGGGTGAGCAAAAACAGGAAGGCAAAATGCCGCAAAAAAGGGAATAA
GGGCGACACGGAAATGTTGAATACTCATACTCTTCCTTTTTCAATATTATTGAAGCATTTATCAGGGTTA
TTGTCTCATGAGCGGATACATATTTGAATGTATTTAGAAAAATAAACAAATAGGGGTTCCGCGCACATTT
CCCCGAAAAGTGCCACCTGACGTCGACGGATCGGGAGATCTCCCGATCCCCTATGGTGCACTCTCAGTAC
AATCTGCTCTGATGCCGCATAGTTAAGCCAGTATCTGCTCCCTGCTTGTGTGTTGGAGGTCGCTGAGTAG
TGCGCGAGCAAAATTTAAGCTACAACAAGGCAAGGCTTGACCGACAATTGCATGAAGAATCTGCTTAGGG
TTAGGCGTTTTGCGCTGCTTCGCGATGTACGGGCCAGATATACGCGTTGACATTGATTATTGACTAGTTA
TTAATAGTAATCAATTACGGGGTCATTAGTTCATAGCCCATATATGGAGTTCCGCGTTACATAACTTACG
GTAAATGGCCCGCCTGGCTGACCGCCCAACGACCCCCGCCCATTGACGTCAATAATGACGTATGTTCCCA
TAGTAACGCCAATAGGGACTTTCCATTGACGTCAATGGGTGGAGTATTTACGGTAAACTGCCCACTTGGC
AGTACATCAAGTGTATCATATGCCAAGTACGCCCCCTATTGACGTCAATGACGGTAAATGGCCCGCCTGG
CATTATGCCCAGTACATGACCTTATGGGACTTTCCTACTTGGCAGTACATCTACGTATTAGTCATCGCTA
TTACCATGGTGATGCGGTTTTGGCAGTACATCAATGGGCGTGGATAGCGGTTTGACTCACGGGGATTTCC
AAGTCTCCACCCCATTGACGTCAATGGGAGTTTGTTTTGGCACCAAAATCAACGGGACTTTCCAAAATGT
CGTAACAACTCCGCCCCATTGACGCAAATGGGCGGTAGGCGTGTACGGTGGGAGGTCTATATAAGCAGAG
CTCTCTGGCTAACTAGAGAACCCACTGCTTACTGGCTTATCGAAATTAATACGACTCACTATAGGGAGAC
CCAAGCTTGGTACCGAGCTCGGATCCGCCACCATGGGCCTCACCGTGTCCGCGCTCTTTTCGCGGATCTT
CGGGAAGAAGCAGATGCGGATTCTCATGGTTGGCTTGGATGCGGCTGGCAAGACCACAATCCTGTACAAA
CTGAAGTTGGGGGAGATTGTCACCACCATCCCAACCATAGGCTTCAATGTAGAAACAGTGGAATATAAGA
ACATCTGTTTCACAGTCTGGGACGTGGGAGGCCTGGACAAGATTCGGCCTCTGTGGCGGCACTACTTCCA
GAACACTCAGGGCCTCATCTTTGTGGTGGACAGTAATGACCGGGAGCGGGTCCAAGAATCTGCTGATGAA
CTCCAGAAGATGCTGCAGGAGGACGAGCTGCGGGATGCAGTGCTGCTGGTATTTGCCAACAAGCAGGACA
TGCCCAACGCCATGCCCGTGAGCGAGCTGACTGACAAGCTGGGGCTACAGCACTTACGCAGCCGCACGTG
GTATGTCCAGGCCACCTGTGCCACCCAAGGCACAGGTCTGTACGATGGTCTGGACTGGCTGTCCCACGAG
CTGTCAAAGCGCCTCGAGTATCCATACGATGTACCAGACTACGCAGAGATCCACTAGTTCTAGAGGGCCC
TATTCTATAGTGTCACCTAAATGCTAGAGCTCGCTGATCAGCCTCGACTGTGCCTTCTAGTTGCCAGCCA
TCTGTTGTTTGCCCCTCCCCCGTGCCTTCCTTGACCCTGGAAGGTGCCACTCCCACTGTCCTTTCCTAAT
AAAATGAGGAAATTGCATCGCATTGTCTGAGTAGGTGTCATTCTATTCTGGGGGGTGGGGTGGGGCAGGA
CAGCAAGGGGGAGGATTGGGAAGACAATAGCAGGCATGCTGGGGATGCGGTGGGCTCTATGGCTTCTGAG
GCGGAAAGAACCAGCTGGGGCTCTAGGGGGTATCCCC
[124 nt withheld, positions 5681-5804]
C
[91 nt withheld, positions 5806-5896]
A
[49 nt withheld, positions 5898-5946]
CCTTTGACGTTGGAGTCCACG
